Addgene plasmid #54186: mEmerald-MPO-C-18
Purpose: Localization: Lysosomes, Excitation: 487, Emission: 509
Depositing lab: Michael Davidson. Depositing organization: Florida State University, Tallahassee.
Backbone
  Vector backbone: mEmerald-C1
  Backbone size w/o insert (bp): 4750
  Vector type: Mammalian Expression
  Selectable markers: Neomycin (select with G418)
Growth in bacteria
  Bacterial resistance: Kanamycin, 50 μg/mL
  Growth temperature: 37°C
  Growth strain: DH5alpha
  Copy number: High Copy
Gene/Insert
  Gene/Insert name: MPO (alt names: Myeloperoxidase; NM_000250.1)
  Species: H. sapiens (human)
  Entrez Gene: MPO
  Promoter: CMV
  Tag / fusion protein: mEmerald (N terminal on backbone)
  Cloning method: Unknown
  Sequencing primers: 5′ CMV-F; 3′ SV40pA-R
Terms and licenses: Academic/Nonprofit Terms; Industry Terms
Depositor comments: Myeloperoxidase. Excitation = 487; Emission = 509. Localization data: Lysosomes
How to cite: mEmerald-MPO-C-18 was a gift from Michael Davidson (Addgene plasmid # 54186 ; http://n2t.net/addgene:54186 ; RRID:Addgene_54186)
