[The description below was written by a language model from this plasmid's Addgene catalogue record.]
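Description:
mEmerald-MPO-C-18 is a mammalian expression plasmid built on the mEmerald-C1 backbone (about 4.75 kb without insert), a C1-type fluorescent protein fusion vector. It encodes human myeloperoxidase (MPO) fused to the green fluorescent protein mEmerald. The fluorescent protein is supplied by the backbone and sits at the N-terminus of the fusion, so MPO is joined downstream of mEmerald. The "C-18" in the name probably indicates this orientation and an 18-residue linker, although the record does not explicitly define it. Transcription is driven by the CMV promoter, a strong constitutive promoter in most mammalian cell lines. The listed 3′ sequencing primer implies that an SV40 polyadenylation signal follows the fusion cassette.

The plasmid is propagated in E. coli as a high-copy construct under kanamycin selection. In mammalian cells, the neomycin resistance marker allows stable transfectants to be selected with G418. No feature table accompanies the record, so the origin of replication and other backbone elements are not itemised, and the cloning method is listed as unknown.

The stated purpose is as a fluorescent localization marker for lysosomes. Myeloperoxidase is a heme enzyme normally stored in lysosome-related granules, and here it serves as the targeting partner that carries mEmerald to this compartment. The recorded excitation and emission maxima are 487 nm and 509 nm, which suits standard GFP/FITC filter sets. Typical use is transient or stable transfection for live- or fixed-cell fluorescence imaging of lysosomal compartments, alone or alongside spectrally distinct organelle markers.
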