>Addgene plasmid #54186 | mEmerald-MPO-C-18 | depositor partial sequence | sequence record 84336 | insert sequence
CCGCTAGCGCTACCGGTCGCCACCATGGTGAGCAAGGGCGAGGAGCTGTTCACCGGGGTGGTGCCCATCC
TGGTCGAGCTGGACGGCGACGTAAACGGCCACAAGTTCAGCGTGTCCGGCGAGGGCGAGGGCGATGCCAC
CTACGGCAAGCTGACCCTGAAGTTCATCTGCACCACCGGCAAGCTGCCCGTGCCCTGGCCCACCCTCGTG
ACCACCTTGACCTACGGCGTGCAGTGCTTCGCCCGCTACCCCGACCACATGAAGCAGCACGACTTCTTCA
AGTCCGCCATGCCCGAAGGCTACGTCCAGGAGCGCACCATCTTCTTCAAGGACGACGGCAACTACAAGAC
CCGCGCCGAGGTGAAGTTCGAGGGCGACACCCTGGTGAACCGCATCGAGCTGAAGGGCATCGACTTCAAG
GAGGACGGCAACATCCTGGGGCACAAGCTGGAGTACAACTACAACAGCCACAAGGTCTATATCACCGCCG
ACAAGCAGAAGAACGGCATCAAGGTGAACTTCAAGACCCGCCACAACATCGAGGACGGCAGCGTGCAGCT
CGCCGACCACTACCAGCAGAACACCCCCATCGGCGACGGCCCCGTGCTGCTGCCCGACAACCACTACCTG
AGCACCCAGTCCAAGCTGAGCAAAGACCCCAACGAGAAGCGCGATCACATGGTCCTGCTGGAGTTCGTGA
CCGCCGCCGGGATCACTCTCGGCATGGACGAGCTGTACAAGTCCGGACTCAGATCTCGAGGAAGCGGCGG
ATCTGGGTCCGGCAGCTCCGGCAGCGGGGTTCCCTTCTTCTCTTCTCTCAGATGCATGGTGGACTTAGGA
CCTTGCTGGGCTGGGGGTCTCACTGCAGAGATGAAGCTGCTTCTGGCCCTAGCAGGGCTCCTGGCCATTC
TGGCCACGCCCCAGCCCTCTGAAGGTGCTGCTCCAGCTGTCCTGGGGGAGGTGGACACCTCGTTGGTGCT
GAGCTCCATGGAGGAGGCCAAGCAGCTGGTGGACAAGGCCTACAAGGAGCGGCGGGAAAGCATCAAGCAG
CGGCTTCGCAGCGGCTCAGCCAGCCCCATGGAACTCCTATCCTACTTCAAGCAGCCGGTGGCAGCCACCA
GGACGGCGGTGAGGGCCGCTGACTACCTGCACGTGGCTCTAGACCTGCTGGAGAGGAAGCTGCGGTCCCT
GTGGCGAAGGCCATTCAATGTCACTGATGTGCTGACGCCCGCCCAGCTGAATGTGTTGTCCAAGTCAAGC
GGCTGCGCCTACCAGGACGTGGGGGTGACTTGCCCGGAGCAGGACAAATACCGCACCATCACCGGGATGT
GCAACAACAGACGCAGCCCCACGCTGGGGGCCTCCAACCGTGCCTTTGTGCGCTGGCTGCCGGCGGAGTA
TGAGGACGGCTTCTCTCTTCCCTACGGCTGGACGCCCGGGGTCAAGCGCAACGGCTTCCCGGTGGCTCTG
GCTCGCGCGGTCTCCAACGAGATCGTGCGCTTCCCCACTGATCAGCTGACTCCGGACCAGGAGCGCTCAC
TCATGTTCATGCAATGGGGCCAGCTGTTGGACCACGACCTCGACTTCACCCCTGAGCCGGCCGCCCGGGC
CTCCTTCGTCACTGGCGTCAACTGCGAGACCAGCTGCGTTCAGCAGCCGCCCTGCTTCCCGCTCAAGATC
CCGCCCAATGACCCCCGCATCAAGAACCAAGCCGACTGCATCCCGTTCTTCCGCTCCTGCCCGGCTTGCC
CCGGGAGCAACATCACCATCCGCAACCAGATCAACGCGCTCACTTCCTTCGTGGACGCCAGCATGGTGTA
CGGCAGCGAGGAGCCCCTGGCCAGGAACCTGCGCAACATGTCCAACCAGCTGGGGCTGCTGGCCGTCAAC
CAGCGCTTCCAAGACAACGGCCGGGCCCTGCTGCCCTTTGACAACCTGCACGATGACCCCTGTCTCCTCA
CCAACCGCTCAGCGCGCATCCCCTGCTTCCTGGCAGGGGACACCCGTTCCAGTGAGATGCCCGAGCTCAC
CTCCATGCACACCCTCTTACTTCGGGAGCACAACCGGCTGGCCACAGAGCTCAAGAGCCTGAACCCTAGG
TGGGATGGGGAGAGGCTCTACCAGGAAGCCCGGAAGATCGTGGGGGCCATGGTCCAGATCATCACTTACC
GGGACTACCTGCCCCTGGTGCTGGGGCCAACGGCCATGAGGAAGTACCTGCCCACGTACCGTTCCTACAA
TGACTCAGTGGACCCACGCATCGCCAACGTCTTCACCAATGCCTTCCGCTACGGCCACACCCTCATCCAA
CCCTTCATGTTCCGCCTGGACAATCGGTACCAGCCCATGGAACCCAACCCCCGTGTCCCCCTCAGCAGGG
TCTTTTTTGCCTCCTGGAGGGTCGTGCTGGAAGGTGGCATTGACCCCATCCTCCGGGGCCTCATGGCCAC
CCCTGCCAAGCTGAATCGTCAGAACCAAATTGCAGTGGATGAGATCCGGGAGCGATTGTTTGAGCAGGTC
ATGAGGATTGGGCTGGACCTGCCTGCTCTGAACATGCAGCGCAGCAGGGACCACGGCCTCCCAGGATACA
ATGCCTGGAGGCGCTTCTGTGGGCTCCCGCAGCCTGAAACTGTGGGCCAGCTGGGCACGGTGCTGAGGAA
CCTGAAATTGGCGAGGAAACTGATGGAGCAGTATGGCACGCCCAACAACATCGACATCTGGATGGGCGGC
GTGTCCGAGCCTCTGAAGCGCAAAGGCCGCGTGGGCCCACTCCTCGCCTGCATCATCGGTACCCAGTTCA
GGAAGCTCCGGGATGGTGATCGGTTTTGGTGGGAGAACGAGGGTGTGTTCAGCATGCAGCAGCGACAGGC
CCTGGCCCAGATCTCATTGCCCCGGATCATCTGCGACAACACAGGCATCACCACCGTGTCTAAGAACAAC
ATCTTCATGTCCAACTCATATCCCCGGGACTTTGTCAACTGCAGTACACTTCCTGCATTGAACCTGGCTT
CCTGGAGGGAAGCCTCCTAGAAGCTTCGAATTCTGCAGTCGACGGTACCGCGGGCCCGGGATCCACCGGA
TCTAGATAACTGATCATAATCAGC
