>Addgene plasmid #54186 | mEmerald-MPO-C-18 | addgene partial sequence | sequence record 92738 | EGFP-C 5'-CATGGTCCTGCTGGAGTTCGTG-3'
GACGAGCTGTACAAGTCCGGACTCAGATCTCGAGGAAGCGGCGGATCTGGGTCCGGCAGCTCCGGCAGCG
GGGTTCCCTTCTTCTCTTCTCTCAGATGCATGGTGGACTTAGGACCTTGCTGGGCTGGGGGTCTCACTGC
AGAGATGAAGCTGCTTCTGGCCCTAGCAGGGCTCCTGGCCATTCTGGCCACGCCCCAGCCCTCTGAAGGT
GCTGCTCCAGCTGTCCTGGGGGAGGTGGACACCTCGTTGGTGCTGAGCTCCATGGAGGAGGCCAAGCAGC
TGGTGGACAAGGCCTACAAGGAGCGGCGGGAAAGCATCAAGCAGCGGCTTCGCAGCGGCTCAGCCAGCCC
CATGGAACTCCTATCCTACTTCAAGCAGCCGGTGGCAGCCACCAGGACGGCGGTGAGGGCCGCTGACTAC
CTGCACGTGGCTCTAGACCTGCTGGAGAGGAAGCTGCGGTCCCTGTGGCGAAGGCCATTCAATGTCACTG
ATGTGCTGACGCCCGCCCAGCTGAATGTGTTGTCCAAGTCAAGCGGCTGCGCCTACCAGGACGTGGGGGT
GACTTGCCCGGAGCAGGACAAATACCGCACCATCACCGGGATGTGCAACAACAGACGCAGCCCCACGCTG
GGGGCCTCCAACCGTGCCTTTGTGCGCTGGCTGCCGGCGGAGTATGAGGACGGCTTCTCTCTTCCCTACG
GCTGGACGCCCGGGGTCAAGCGCAACGGCTTCCCGGTGGCTCTGGCTCGCGCGGTCTCCAACGAGATCGT
GCGCTTCCCCACTGATCAGCTGACTCCGGACCAGGAGCGCTCACTCATGTTCATGCAATGGG
